>Addgene plasmid #202485 | pCOLA-Gent-EM7-Erv1p-DsbC | addgene full sequence | sequence record 447573 | Addgene NGS Result
GAAGTGCCAGACGATGGAAGGACGCAATGAAGCTGGAGGATTGGCGTGGGAATCGTGCTTCTGTCTAAGC
AAGAATGCCTAGCGTACAGGGTGCACTTTGTAACGATTTGGGAGTCCAGAGACTCGCTGTTTTCGAAATT
CTCGGTCGCTACGCTCCGGGCGTGAGACTATGCAGCGCAGAAACGTCCTAGAAGATGCCAGGAGGATACT
TAGCAGAGAGACAATAAGGCCGGAGCGAAGCCGTTTTTCCATAGGCTCCGCCCCCCTGACGAACATCACG
AAATCTGACGCTCAAATCAGTGGTGGCGAAACCCGACAGGACTATAAAGATACCAGGCGTTTCCCCCTGA
TGGCTCCCTCTTGCGCTCTCCTGTTCCCGTCCTGCGGCGTCCGTGTTGTGGTGGAGGCTTTACCCAAATC
ACCACGTCCCGTTCCGTGTAGACAGTTCGCTCCAAGCTGGGCTGTGTGCAAGAACCCCCCGTTCAGCCCG
ACTGCTGCGCCTTATCCGGTAACTATCATCTTGAGTCCAACCCGGAAAGACACGACAAAACGCCACTGGC
AGCAGCCATTGGTAACTGAGAATTAGTGGATTTAGATATCGAGAGTCTTGAAGTGGTGGCCTAACAGAGG
CTACACTGAAAGGACAGTATTTGGTATCTGCGCTCCACTAAAGCCAGTTACCAGGTTAAGCAGTTCCCCA
ACTGACTTAACCTTCGATCAAACCGCCTCCCCAGGCGGTTTTTTCGTTTACAGAGCAGGAGATTACGACG
ATCGTAAAAGGATCTCAAGAAGATCCTTTACGGATTCCCGACACCATCACTCTAGATTTCAGTGCAATTT
ATCTCTTCAAATGTAGCACCTGAAGTCAGCCCCATACGATATAAGTTGTAATTCTCATGTTAGTCATGCC
CCGCGCCCACCGGAAGGAGCTGACTGGGTTGAAGGCTCTCAAGGGCATCGGTCGAGATCCCGGTGCCTAA
TGAGTGAGCTAACTTACATTAATTGCGTGTTGACAATTAATCATCGGCATAGTATATCGGCATAGTATAA
TACGACGTGTAGGAGGATAATCTATGAAGGCAATTGATAAGATGACCGACAATCCTCCTCAGGAAGGCTT
GTCCGGGCGCAAAATCATCTATGATGAGGACGGGAAGCCGTGCCGTTCCTGCAATACTTTGCTGGACTTC
CAATACGTCACGGGTAAAATCTCGAATGGATTGAAGAATTTGTCTTCAAATGGAAAACTGGCAGGGACTG
GGGCTCTTACGGGGGAGGCATCGGAACTTATGCCTGGTTCCCGCACTTATCGCAAAGTAGATCCACCTGA
TGTTGAGCAGCTTGGCCGTTCTTCGTGGACCTTGTTGCACTCTGTCGCCGCGTCGTATCCAGCTCAGCCT
ACGGACCAACAGAAGGGCGAGATGAAACAGTTCCTGAACATCTTCTCGCACATTTACCCTTGCAACTGGT
GCGCCAAGGACTTCGAGAAGTACATTCGCGAGAATGCGCCGCAAGTAGAATCCCGCGAAGAATTGGGACG
TTGGATGTGTGAAGCACATAATAAGGTGAATAAGAAGTTACGCAAACCAAAGTTCGACTGTAATTTCTGG
GAAAAACGCTGGAAAGACGGGTGGGACGAGTAATGATCTAGAGATTAAAGAGGAGAATACTAGATGGATG
ACGCGGCAATTCAACAAACGTTAGCCAAAATGGGCATCAAAAGCAGCGATATTCAGCCCGCGCCTGTAGC
TGGCATGAAGACAGTTCTGACTAACAGCGGCGTGTTGTACATCACCGATGATGGTAAACATATCATTCAG
GGGCCAATGTATGACGTTAGTGGCACGGCTCCGGTCAATGTCACCAATAAGATGCTGTTAAAGCAGTTGA
ATGCGCTTGAAAAAGAGATGATCGTTTATAAAGCGCCGCAGGAAAAACACGTCATCACCGTGTTTACTGA
TATTACCTGTGGTTACTGCCACAAACTGCATGAGCAAATGGCAGACTACAACGCGCTGGGGATCACCGTG
CGTTATCTTGCTTTCCCGCGCCAGGGGCTGGACAGCGATGCAGAGAAAGAAATGAAAGCTATCTGGTGTG
CGAAAGATAAAAACAAAGCGTTTGATGATGTGATGGCAGGTAAAAGCGTCGCACCAGCCAGTTGCGACGT
GGATATTGCCGACCATTACGCACTTGGCGTCCAGCTTGGCGTTAGCGGTACTCCGGCAGTTGTGCTGAGC
AATGGCACACTTGTTCCGGGTTACCAGCCGCCGAAAGAGATGAAAGAATTCCTCGACGAACACCAAAAAA
TGACCAGCGGTAAATAATGAGGATCCGAGTCACACTGGCTCACCTTCGGGTGGGCCTTTCTGCGTTTATT
GATCGGCACGTAAGAGGTTCCAACTTTCACCATAATGAAATAAGATCACTACCGGGCGTATTTTTTGAGT
TATCGAGATTTTCAGGAGCTGGAAGGAAGTAAAAATGTTGCGTAGCTCTAACGATGTGACGCAACAAGGT
TCGCGTCCAAAGACAAAATTGGGAGGCAGTAGCATGGGGATCATTCGCACTTGTCGCCTGGGGCCAGACC
AGGTGAAGTCAATGCGTGCGGCTCTGGACTTATTCGGGCGCGAATTTGGAGATGTAGCCACTTACTCACA
GCACCAACCGGACAGTGATTACTTGGGGAATTTACTTCGCAGTAAAACTTTTATCGCTTTGGCCGCTTTC
GACCAGGAGGCTGTAGTAGGTGCGTTGGCAGCCTATGTTCTTCCTAAATTCGAGCAACCGCGTAGCGAAA
TTTACATCTATGATCTTGCAGTCTCCGGCGAACATCGCCGTCAGGGGATCGCCACAGCTTTAATCAACCT
TTTGAAGCATGAGGCTAATGCACTTGGAGCGTACGTGATTTATGTGCAGGCTGACTACGGTGATGATCCT
GCAGTCGCTCTGTACACCAAACTGGGTATCCGCGAGGAGGTCATGCACTTTGATATTGACCCGTCTACGG
CTACCTAATAGAAGCTT
Features (pLannotate 1.2.2; 9 found; start..end, strand, type, name):
    181..816     -  rep_origin     ColA ori: Plasmids containing the ColA origin of replication can be propagated in E. coli cells that contain additional plasmids with compatible origins.
    901..965     -  CDS            TcR (fragment): tetracycline efflux protein; tet; confers resistance to tetracycline
    980..1001    -  protein_bind   CAP binding site: CAP binding activates transcription in the presence of cAMP. E. coli catabolite activator protein
   1009..1056    +  promoter       EM7 promoter: synthetic bacterial promoter&nbsp
   1074..1640    +  CDS            ERV1: ERV1_YEAST - Experimental evidence at protein level: Swiss-Prot protein existence level 1. FAD-dependent sulfhydryl oxidase that catalyzes disulfide bond formation. Required for the import and folding of small cysteine- containing proteins in the mitochondrial intermembrane space (IMS). Forms a redox cycle with MIA40 that involves a disulfide relay system. Important for maintaining the cysteine residues in MIA40 in an oxidized state. Reduced ERV1 is reoxidized by cytochrome c. Required for the maturation of cytoplasmic, but not of mitochondrial Fe/S proteins. From Saccharomyces cerevisiae (str
   1677..2324    +  CDS            DsbC (fragment): bacterial periplasmic protein disulfide isomerase; dsbC
   2347..2374    +  terminator     T7Te terminator: phage T7 early transcription terminator
   2380..2470    +  promoter       cat promoter: promoter of the E. coli cat gene encoding chloramphenicol acetyltransferase
   2485..3015    +  CDS            aacC1: AACC1_PSEAI - Experimental evidence at protein level: Swiss-Prot protein existence level 1. Responsible for gentamicin resistance and has a limited substrate range. From Pseudomonas aeruginosa.
