[The description below was written by a language model from this plasmid's Addgene catalogue record and pLannotate feature annotations shown in this document.]
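Description:
pCOLA-Gent-EM7-Erv1p-DsbC is a small (about 3 kb) low-copy bacterial expression plasmid built on the pCOLA backbone for use in Escherichia coli. It replicates from the ColA origin, which is compatible with other common origin classes, so it can be maintained alongside a second plasmid carrying a protein of interest. Selection is by gentamicin, conferred by the aacC1 aminoglycoside acetyltransferase gene, which the annotation places downstream of a cat promoter. Short annotated remnants of a tetracycline resistance gene and a CAP binding site lie between the origin and the expression cassette and appear to be backbone leftovers rather than functional parts.

The payload is a two-gene cassette driven by the constitutive synthetic EM7 promoter. The first open reading frame encodes Erv1p, the FAD-dependent sulfhydryl oxidase from Saccharomyces cerevisiae that catalyses de novo disulfide bond formation. The second encodes E. coli DsbC, a disulfide bond isomerase that rearranges incorrectly paired cysteines. The two reading frames sit in tandem on the same strand and are followed by a T7Te transcription terminator, consistent with an operon-like arrangement under the single annotated promoter. DsbC is annotated as a fragment of the normally periplasmic protein. This would be consistent with a version lacking its export signal, but the record does not state this.

Constitutive co-expression of an oxidase and an isomerase is a helper strategy for promoting correct disulfide formation in recombinant proteins made in E. coli. The associated publication concerns scalable, high-throughput expression and purification of nanobodies, which suggests this plasmid serves as the folding-helper component in that workflow.
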