Addgene plasmid #202485: pCOLA-Gent-EM7-Erv1p-DsbC
Purpose: Expresses sulfhydryl oxidase (Erv1p) and disulfide bond isomerase (dsbC) constitutively
Depositing lab: Michael Lynch. Depositing organization: Duke University. Publication: Scalable, robust, high-throughput expression & purification of nanobodies enabled by 2-stage dynamic control. Hennigan JN, Menacho-Melgar R, Sarkar P, Golovsky M, Lynch MD. Metab Eng. 2024 Sep;85:116-130. doi: 10.1016/j.ymben.2024.07.012. Epub 2024 Jul 24. PubMed 39059674.
Backbone
  Vector backbone: pCOLA
  Vector type: Bacterial Expression
Growth in bacteria
  Bacterial resistance: Gentamicin, 10 μg/mL
  Growth temperature: 37°C
  Growth strain: DH5alpha
  Copy number: Low Copy
Gene/Insert
  Gene/Insert name: sulfhydryl oxidase (Erv1p) and disulfide bond isomerase (dsbC) (alt names: Erv1p; DsbC)
  Species: S. cerevisiae (budding yeast); Escherichia coli
  Entrez Gene: ERV1 (a.k.a. YGR029W)
  Promoter: EM7
  Cloning method: Gibson Cloning
  Sequencing primers: 5′ CTCAAGGGCATCGGTCGAGA; 3′ AAGTTGGAACCTCTTACGTGC
Terms and licenses: Academic/Nonprofit Terms; Industry Terms: Not Available to Industry
How to cite: pCOLA-Gent-EM7-Erv1p-DsbC was a gift from Michael Lynch (Addgene plasmid # 202485 ; http://n2t.net/addgene:202485 ; RRID:Addgene_202485)
