>Addgene plasmid #202485 | pCOLA-Gent-EM7-Erv1p-DsbC | depositor partial sequence | sequence record 392870 | Erv1p gene
ATGAAGGCAATTGATAAGATGACCGACAATCCTCCTCAGGAAGGCTTGTCCGGGCGCAAAATCATCTATG
ATGAGGACGGGAAGCCGTGCCGTTCCTGCAATACTTTGCTGGACTTCCAATACGTCACGGGTAAAATCTC
GAATGGATTGAAGAATTTGTCTTCAAATGGAAAACTGGCAGGGACTGGGGCTCTTACGGGGGAGGCATCG
GAACTTATGCCTGGTTCCCGCACTTATCGCAAAGTAGATCCACCTGATGTTGAGCAGCTTGGCCGTTCTT
CGTGGACCTTGTTGCACTCTGTCGCCGCGTCGTATCCAGCTCAGCCTACGGACCAACAGAAGGGCGAGAT
GAAACAGTTCCTGAACATCTTCTCGCACATTTACCCTTGCAACTGGTGCGCCAAGGACTTCGAGAAGTAC
ATTCGCGAGAATGCGCCGCAAGTAGAATCCCGCGAAGAATTGGGACGTTGGATGTGTGAAGCACATAATA
AGGTGAATAAGAAGTTACGCAAACCAAAGTTCGACTGTAATTTCTGGGAAAAACGCTGGAAAGACGGGTG
GGACGAGTAA
