>Addgene plasmid #202485 | pCOLA-Gent-EM7-Erv1p-DsbC | depositor partial sequence | sequence record 392871 | DsbC gene
ATGGATGACGCGGCAATTCAACAAACGTTAGCCAAAATGGGCATCAAAAGCAGCGATATTCAGCCCGCGC
CTGTAGCTGGCATGAAGACAGTTCTGACTAACAGCGGCGTGTTGTACATCACCGATGATGGTAAACATAT
CATTCAGGGGCCAATGTATGACGTTAGTGGCACGGCTCCGGTCAATGTCACCAATAAGATGCTGTTAAAG
CAGTTGAATGCGCTTGAAAAAGAGATGATCGTTTATAAAGCGCCGCAGGAAAAACACGTCATCACCGTGT
TTACTGATATTACCTGTGGTTACTGCCACAAACTGCATGAGCAAATGGCAGACTACAACGCGCTGGGGAT
CACCGTGCGTTATCTTGCTTTCCCGCGCCAGGGGCTGGACAGCGATGCAGAGAAAGAAATGAAAGCTATC
TGGTGTGCGAAAGATAAAAACAAAGCGTTTGATGATGTGATGGCAGGTAAAAGCGTCGCACCAGCCAGTT
GCGACGTGGATATTGCCGACCATTACGCACTTGGCGTCCAGCTTGGCGTTAGCGGTACTCCGGCAGTTGT
GCTGAGCAATGGCACACTTGTTCCGGGTTACCAGCCGCCGAAAGAGATGAAAGAATTCCTCGACGAACAC
CAAAAAATGACCAGCGGTAAATAA
